Addgene plasmid #162976: C453-E17: attB4-PGKp>-attB5
Purpose: Gateway attB4/attB5 entry clone for mammalian expression using the human PGK promoter
Depositing lab: Dominic Esposito. Depositing organization: National Cancer Institute (NCI). Publication: Combinatorial assembly of clone libraries using site-specific recombination. Wall VE, Garvey LA, Mehalko JL, Procter LV, Esposito D. Methods Mol Biol. 2014;1116:193-208. doi: 10.1007/978-1-62703-764-8_14. PubMed 24395366.
Backbone
  Vector backbone: pDonr215
  Vector type: Synthetic Biology
Growth in bacteria
  Bacterial resistance: Kanamycin, 50 μg/mL
  Growth temperature: 37°C
  Growth strain: DH5alpha
  Copy number: High Copy
Gene/Insert
  Gene/Insert name: human pGK promoter
  Species: H. sapiens (human)
  Cloning method: Gateway Cloning
Terms and licenses: Academic/Nonprofit Terms; Industry Terms: Not Available to Industry
How to cite: C453-E17: attB4-PGKp>-attB5 was a gift from Dominic Esposito (Addgene plasmid # 162976 ; http://n2t.net/addgene:162976 ; RRID:Addgene_162976)
