[The description below was written by a language model from this plasmid's Addgene catalogue record and pLannotate feature annotations shown in this document.]
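Description:
C453-E17: attB4-PGKp>-attB5 is a small (about 2.8 kb) Gateway entry clone built on the pDonr215 donor backbone and intended as a modular promoter part for multi-fragment (MultiSite-style) recombinational assembly of mammalian expression vectors. It is a bacterial propagation plasmid rather than an expression vector in its own right. It replicates in E. coli from a high-copy ColE1/pUC-type origin and is selected with kanamycin through an aph(3')-Ia aminoglycoside phosphotransferase gene. rrnB T1 and T2 transcription terminators sit on either side of the cloning region, an arrangement that usually insulates the insert from read-through transcription originating in the backbone.

The payload is a roughly 500 bp phosphoglycerate kinase (PGK) promoter, a constitutive, moderately strong promoter active in a wide range of mammalian cell types. It carries no downstream coding sequence, tag or polyadenylation signal. The catalogue entry lists the promoter as human, whereas the automated annotation matched it to the mouse Pgk1 promoter, so the record is inconsistent about the species of origin. The promoter is flanked by attB4 and attB5 core sequences that overlap attL-type arm fragments (which the annotation software labels as attL1), consistent with an entry clone produced by a BP reaction, in which the functional sites are attL4/attL5-like. These site specificities fix the position and orientation of the promoter when it is combined in an LR reaction with compatible entry clones, such as those carrying a gene of interest, and a destination vector. This allows combinatorial construction of expression clone libraries in which PGK drives the downstream open reading frame.
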