Features (pLannotate 1.2.2; 9 found; start..end, strand, type, name):
    113..156     +  terminator     rrnB T1 terminator: Escherichia coli rrnB; transcription terminator T1 from the E. coli rrnB gene
    206..291     +  protein_bind   attL1 (fragment): mutant version of attL; recombination site for the Gateway® LR reaction LR Clonase™
    282..302     +  protein_bind   attB4: mutant version of attB; core recombination site for the Gateway® BP reaction BP Clonase™
    308..807     +  promoter       PGK promoter: mouse phosphoglycerate kinase 1 promoter
    813..833     -  protein_bind   attB5: mutant version of attB; core recombination site for the Gateway® BP reaction BP Clonase™
    824..909     -  protein_bind   attL1 (fragment): mutant version of attL; recombination site for the Gateway® LR reaction LR Clonase™
   1038..1847    +  CDS            KanR: aminoglycoside phosphotransferase; aph(3')-Ia; confers resistance to kanamycin in bacteria or G418 (Geneticin®) in eukaryotes
   1990..2578    +  rep_origin     ori: high-copy-number ColE1/pMB1/pBR322/pUC origin of replication
   2713..2740    -  terminator     rrnB T2 terminator: transcription terminator T2 from the E. coli rrnB gene
>Addgene plasmid #162976 | C453-E17: attB4-PGKp>-attB5 | addgene full sequence | sequence record 340172 | Addgene NGS Result
AGTTTATGGCGGGCGTCCTGCCCGCCACCCTCCGGGCCGTTGCTTCACAACGTTCAAATCCGCTCCCGGC
GGATTTGTCCTACTCAGGAGAGCGTTCACCGACAAACAACAGATAAAACGAAAGGCCCAGTCTTCCGACT
GAGCCTTTCGTTTTATTTGATGCCTGGCAGTTCCCTACTCTCGCGTTAACGCTACCATGGAGCTCCAAAT
AATGATTTTATTTTGACTGATAGTGACCTGTTCGTTGCAACAAATTGATAAGCAATGCTTTTTTATAATG
CCAACTTTGTATAGAAAAGTTGGCACCGGGTAGGGGAGGCGCTTTTCCCAAGGCAGTCTGGAGCATGCGC
TTTAGCAGCCCCGCTGGGCACTTGGCGCTACACAAGTGGCCTCTGGCCTCGCACACATTCCACATCCACC
GGTAGGCGCCAACCGGCTCCGTTCTTTGGTGGCCCCTTCGCGCCACCTTCTACTCCTCCCCTAGTCAGGA
AGTTCCCCCCCGCCCCGCAGCTCGCGTCGTGCAGGACGTGACAAATGGAAGTAGCACGTCTCACTAGTCT
CGTGCAGATGGACAGCACCGCTGAGCAATGGAAGCGGGTAGGCCTTTGGGGCAGCGGCCAATAGCAGCTT
TGCTCCTTCGCTTTCTGGGCTCAGAGGCTGGGAAGGGGTGGGTCCGGGGGCGGGCTCAGGGGCGGGCTCA
GGGGCGGGGCGGGCGCCCGAAGGTCCTCCGGAGGCCCGGCATTCTGCACGCTTCAAAAGCGCACGTCTGC
CGCGCTGTTCTCCTCTTCCTCATCTCCGGGCCTTTCGACCGCCAACTTTTGTATACAAAGTTGGCATTAT
AAAAAAGCATTGCTTATCAATTTGTTGCAACGAACAGGTCACTATCAGTCAAAATAAAATCATTATTTGG
AGCTCTAGAGCTGCAGGGCGCAGGGCCCGTGTCTCAAAATCTCTGATGTTACATTGCACAAGATAAAAAT
ATATCATCATGAACAATAAAACTGTCTGCTTACATAAACAGTAATACAAGGGGTGTTATGAGCCATATTC
AACGGGAAACGTCGAGGCCGCGATTAAATTCCAACATGGATGCTGATTTATATGGGTATAAATGGGCTCG
CGATAATGTCGGGCAATCAGGTGCGACAATCTATCGCTTGTATGGGAAGCCCGATGCGCCAGAGTTGTTT
CTGAAACATGGCAAAGGTAGCGTTGCCAATGATGTTACAGATGAGATGGTCAGACTAAACTGGCTGACGG
AATTTATGCCTCTTCCGACCATCAAGCATTTTATCCGTACTCCTGATGATGCATGGTTACTCACCACTGC
GATCCCCGGAAAAACAGCATTCCAGGTATTAGAAGAATATCCTGATTCAGGTGAAAATATTGTTGATGCG
CTGGCAGTGTTCCTGCGCCGGTTGCATTCGATTCCTGTTTGTAATTGTCCTTTTAACAGCGATCGCGTAT
TTCGTCTCGCTCAGGCGCAATCACGAATGAATAACGGTTTGGTTGATGCGAGTGATTTTGATGACGAGCG
TAATGGCTGGCCTGTTGAACAAGTCTGGAAAGAAATGCATAAACTTTTGCCATTCTCGCCGGATTCAGTC
GTCACTCATGGTGATTTCTCACTTGATAACCTTATTTTTGACGAGGGGAAATTAATAGGTTGTATTGATG
TTGGACGAGTCGGAATCGCAGACCGATACCAGGATCTTGCCATCCTATGGAACTGCCTCGGTGAGTTTTC
TCCTTCATTACAGAAACGGCTTTTTCAAAAATATGGTATTGATAATCCTGATATGAATAAATTGCAGTTT
CATTTGATGCTCGATGAGTTTTTCTAATCAGAATTGGTTAATTGGTTGTAACACCGGCAGAGCATTACGC
TGACTTGACGGGACGGCGCAAGCTCATGACCAAAATCCCTTAACGTGAGTTTTCGTTCCACTGAGCGTCA
GACCCCGTAGAAAAGATCAAAGGATCTTCTTGAGATCCTTTTTTTCTGCGCGTAATCTGCTGCTTGCAAA
CAAAAAAACCACCGCTACCAGCGGTGGTTTGTTTGCCGGATCAAGAGCTACCAACTCTTTTTCCGAAGGT
AACTGGCTTCAGCAGAGCGCAGATACCAAATACTGTTCTTCTAGTGTAGCCGTAGTTAGGCCACCACTTC
AAGAACTCTGTAGCACCGCCTACATACCTCGCTCTGCTAATCCTGTTACCAGTGGCTGCTGCCAGTGGCG
ATAAGTCGTGTCTTACCGGGTTGGACTCAAGACGATAGTTACCGGATAAGGCGCAGCGGTCGGGCTGAAC
GGGGGGTTCGTGCACACAGCCCAGCTTGGAGCGAACGACCTACACCGAACTGAGATACCTACAGCGTGAG
CTATGAGAAAGCGCCACGCTTCCCGAAGGGAGAAAGGCGGACAGGTATCCGGTAAGCGGCAGGGTCGGAA
CAGGAGAGCGCACGAGGGAGCTTCCAGGGGGAAACGCCTGGTATCTTTATAGTCCTGTCGGGTTTCGCCA
CCTCTGACTTGAGCGTCGATTTTTGTGATGCTCGTCAGGGGGGCGGAGCCTATGGAAAAACGCCAGCAAC
GCGGCCTTTTTACGGTTCCTGGCCTTTTGCTGGCCTTTTGCTCACATGTTCTTTCCTGCGTTATCCCCTG
ATTCTGTGGATAACCGTATTACCGCTAGCCAGGAAGAGTTTGTAGAAACGCAAAAAGGCCATCCGTCAGG
ATGGCCTTCTGCTTAGTTTGATGCCTGGC
